>Addgene plasmid #53338 | TMED5-bio-His | depositor full sequence | sequence record 83068 | TMED5-bio-His sequence 7220 bps
GTCGACCTCCATCACGGCCTATAAGAGTGAGGGGGAGTCAGCGGAGTTCTCCTTCCCACTCAACCTTGGA
GAGGAAAGCCTGCAGGGAGAGTTGAGATGGAAGGCAGAGAAGGCTCCTTCTTCCCAGTCCTGGATCACCT
TCTCCCTAAAGAACCAAAAGGTGTCTGTGCAGAAGTCTACTAGCAACCCCAAGTTCCAGCTGTCCGAAAC
GCTCCCACTCACCCTTCAGATACCCCAGGTCTCCCTTCAGTTTGCTGGTTCTGGCAACCTGACCCTGACT
CTGGACAGAGGGATACTGTATCAGGAAGTGAACCTGGTGGTGATGAAAGTGACTCAGCCCGACAGCAACA
CTTTGACCTGTGAGGTGATGGGACCCACCTCACCCAAGATGAGACTGATCTTGAAGCAGGAGAATCAGGA
GGCCAGGGTCTCCAGGCAGGAGAAAGTGATTCAAGTGCAGGCCCCTGAAGCAGGGGTGTGGCAATGTCTA
CTGAGTGAAGGTGAAGAGGTCAAGATGGACTCCAAGATCCAGGTTTTATCCAAAGGGTTGAATTCCGGCA
GCCTGCACCACATCCTGGACGCCCAGAAGATGCTGTGGAACCACAGGGACAGGAACCTGCCTCCTCTGGC
CCCTCTGGGCCCCCACCACCATCACCACCATTGAGTCTAGACACGTGATTAATTAAGGATCCCCCGACCT
CGACCTCTGGCTAATAAAGGAAATTTATTTTCATTGCAATAGTGTGTTGGAATTTTTTGTGTCTCTCACT
CGGAAGGACATATGGGAGGGCAAATCATTTGGTCGAGATCCCTCGGAGATCTCTAGCTAGAGGATCGATC
CCCGCCCCGGACGAACTAAACCTGACTACGACATCTCTGCCCCTTCTTCGCGGGGCAGTGCATGTAATCC
CTTCAGTTGGTTGGTACAACTTGCCAACTGGGCCCTGTTCCACATGTGACACGGGGGGGGACCAAACACA
AAGGGGTTCTCTGACTGTAGTTGACATCCTTATAAATGGATGTGCACATTTGCCAACACTGAGTGGCTTT
CATCCTGGAGCAGACTTTGCAGTCTGTGGACTGCAACACAACATTGCCTTTATGTGTAACTCTTGGCTGA
AGCTCTTACACCAATGCTGGGGGACATGTACCTCCCAGGGGCCCAGGAAGACTACGGGAGGCTACACCAA
CGTCAATCAGAGGGGCCTGTGTAGCTACCGATAAGCGGACCCTCAAGAGGGCATTAGCAATAGTGTTTAT
AAGGCCCCCTTGTTAACCCTAAACGGGTAGCATATGCTTCCCGGGTAGTAGTATATACTATCCAGACTAA
CCCTAATTCAATAGCATATGTTACCCAACGGGAAGCATATGCTATCGAATTAGGGTTAGTAAAAGGGTCC
TAAGGAACAGCGATATCTCCCACCCCATGAGCTGTCACGGTTTTATTTACATGGGGTCAGGATTCCACGA
GGGTAGTGAACCATTTTAGTCACAAGGGCAGTGGCTGAAGATCAAGGAGCGGGCAGTGAACTCTCCTGAA
TCTTCGCCTGCTTCTTCATTCTCCTTCGTTTAGCTAATAGAATAACTGCTGAGTTGTGAACAGTAAGGTG
TATGTGAGGTGCTCGAAAACAAGGTTTCAGGTGACGCCCCCAGAATAAAATTTGGACGGGGGGTTCAGTG
GTGGCATTGTGCTATGACACCAATATAACCCTCACAAACCCCTTGGGCAATAAATACTAGTGTAGGAATG
AAACATTCTGAATATCTTTAACAATAGAAATCCATGGGGTGGGGACAAGCCGTAAAGACTGGATGTCCAT
CTCACACGAATTTATGGCTATGGGCAACACATAATCCTAGTGCAATATGATACTGGGGTTATTAAGATGT
GTCCCAGGCAGGGACCAAGACAGGTGAACCATGTTGTTACACTCTATTTGTAACAAGGGGAAAGAGAGTG
GACGCCGACAGCAGCGGACTCCACTGGTTGTCTCTAACACCCCCGAAAATTAAACGGGGCTCCACGCCAA
TGGGGCCCATAAACAAAGACAAGTGGCCACTCTTTTTTTTGAAATTGTGGAGTGGGGGCACGCGTCAGCC
CCCACACGCCGCCCTGCGGTTTTGGACTGTAAAATAAGGGTGTAATAACTTGGCTGATTGTAACCCCGCT
AACCACTGCGGTCAAACCACTTGCCCACAAAACCACTAATGGCACCCCGGGGAATACCTGCATAAGTAGG
TGGGCGGGCCAAGATAGGGGCGCGATTGCTGCGATCTGGAGGACAAATTACACACACTTGCGCCTGAGCG
CCAAGCACAGGGTTGTTGGTCCTCATATTCACGAGGTCGCTGAGAGCACGGTGGGCTAATGTTGCCATGG
GTAGCATATACTACCCAAATATCTGGATAGCATATGCTATCCTAATCTATATCTGGGTAGCATAGGCTAT
CCTAATCTATATCTGGGTAGCATATGCTATCCTAATCTATATCTGGGTAGTATATGCTATCCTAATTTAT
ATCTGGGTAGCATAGGCTATCCTAATCTATATCTGGGTAGCATATGCTATCCTAATCTATATCTGGGTAG
TATATGCTATCCTAATCTGTATCCGGGTAGCATATGCTATCCTAATAGAGATTAGGGTAGTATATGCTAT
CCTAATTTATATCTGGGTAGCATATACTACCCAAATATCTGGATAGCATATGCTATCCTAATCTATATCT
GGGTAGCATATGCTATCCTAATCTATATCTGGGTAGCATAGGCTATCCTAATCTATATCTGGGTAGCATA
TGCTATCCTAATCTATATCTGGGTAGTATATGCTATCCTAATTTATATCTGGGTAGCATAGGCTATCCTA
ATCTATATCTGGGTAGCATATGCTATCCTAATCTATATCTGGGTAGTATATGCTATCCTAATCTGTATCC
GGGTAGCATATGCTATCCTCATGATAAGCTGTCAAACATGAGAATTTTCTTGAAGACGAAAGGGCCTCGT
GATACGCCTATTTTTATAGGTTAATGTCATGATAATAATGGTTTCTTAGACGTCAGGTGGCACTTTTCGG
GGAAATGTGCGCGGAACCCCTATTTGTTTATTTTTCTAAATACATTCAAATATGTATCCGCTCATGAGAC
AATAACCCTGATAAATGCTTCAATAATATTGAAAAAGGAAGAGTATGAGTATTCAACATTTCCGTGTCGC
CCTTATTCCCTTTTTTGCGGCATTTTGCCTTCCTGTTTTTGCTCACCCAGAAACGCTGGTGAAAGTAAAA
GATGCTGAAGATCAGTTGGGTGCACGAGTGGGTTACATCGAACTGGATCTCAACAGCGGTAAGATCCTTG
AGAGTTTTCGCCCCGAAGAACGTTTTCCAATGATGAGCACTTTTAAAGTTCTGCTATGTGGCGCGGTATT
ATCCCGTGTTGACGCCGGGCAAGAGCAACTCGGTCGCCGCATACACTATTCTCAGAATGACTTGGTTGAG
TACTCACCAGTCACAGAAAAGCATCTTACGGATGGCATGACAGTAAGAGAATTATGCAGTGCTGCCATAA
CCATGAGTGATAACACTGCGGCCAACTTACTTCTGACAACGATCGGAGGACCGAAGGAGCTAACCGCTTT
TTTGCACAACATGGGGGATCATGTAACTCGCCTTGATCGTTGGGAACCGGAGCTGAATGAAGCCATACCA
AACGACGAGCGTGACACCACGATGCCTGCAGCAATGGCAACAACGTTGCGCAAACTATTAACTGGCGAAC
TACTTACTCTAGCTTCCCGGCAACAATTAATAGACTGGATGGAGGCGGATAAAGTTGCAGGACCACTTCT
GCGCTCGGCCCTTCCGGCTGGCTGGTTTATTGCTGATAAATCTGGAGCCGGTGAGCGTGGGTCTCGCGGT
ATCATTGCAGCACTGGGGCCAGATGGTAAGCCCTCCCGTATCGTAGTTATCTACACGACGGGGAGTCAGG
CAACTATGGATGAACGAAATAGACAGATCGCTGAGATAGGTGCCTCACTGATTAAGCATTGGTAACTGTC
AGACCAAGTTTACTCATATATACTTTAGATTGATTTAAAACTTCATTTTTAATTTAAAAGGATCTAGGTG
AAGATCCTTTTTGATAATCTCATGACCAAAATCCCTTAACGTGAGTTTTCGTTCCACTGAGCGTCAGACC
CCGTAGAAAAGATCAAAGGATCTTCTTGAGATCCTTTTTTTCTGCGCGTAATCTGCTGCTTGCAAACAAA
AAAACCACCGCTACCAGCGGTGGTTTGTTTGCCGGATCAAGAGCTACCAACTCTTTTTCCGAAGGTAACT
GGCTTCAGCAGAGCGCAGATACCAAATACTGTTCTTCTAGTGTAGCCGTAGTTAGGCCACCACTTCAAGA
ACTCTGTAGCACCGCCTACATACCTCGCTCTGCTAATCCTGTTACCAGTGGCTGCTGCCAGTGGCGATAA
GTCGTGTCTTACCGGGTTGGACTCAAGACGATAGTTACCGGATAAGGCGCAGCGGTCGGGCTGAACGGGG
GGTTCGTGCACACAGCCCAGCTTGGAGCGAACGACCTACACCGAACTGAGATACCTACAGCGTGAGCTAT
GAGAAAGCGCCACGCTTCCCGAAGGGAGAAAGGCGGACAGGTATCCGGTAAGCGGCAGGGTCGGAACAGG
AGAGCGCACGAGGGAGCTTCCAGGGGGAAACGCCTGGTATCTTTATAGTCCTGTCGGGTTTCGCCACCTC
TGACTTGAGCGTCGATTTTTGTGATGCTCGTCAGGGGGGCGGAGCCTATGGAAAAACGCCAGCAACGCGG
CCTTTTTACGGTTCCTGGCCTTTTGCTGGCCTTTTGCTCACATGTTCTTTCCTGCGTTATCCCCTGATTC
TGTGGATAACCGTATTACCGCCTTTGAGTGAGCTGATACCGCTCGCCGCAGCCGAACGACCGAGCGCAGC
GAGTCAGTGAGCGAGGAAGCGGAAGAGCGCCCAATACGCAAACCGCCTCTCCCCGCGCGTTGGCCGATTC
ATTAATGCAGCTGGCACGACAGGTTTCCCGACTGGAAAGCGGGCAGTGAGCGCAACGCAATTAATGTGAG
TTAGCTCACTCATTAGGCACCCCAGGCTTTACACTTTATGCTTCCGGCTCGTATGTTGTGTGGAATTGTG
AGCGGATAACAATTTCACACAGGAAACAGCTATGACCATGATTACGCCAAGCTCTAGCTAGAGGTCGACC
AATTCTCATGTTTGACAGCTTATCATCGCAGATCCGGGCAACGTTGTTGCCATTGCTGCAGGCGCAGAAC
TGGTAGGTATGGAAGATCTATACATTGAATCAATATTGGCAATTAGCCATATTAGTCATTGGTTATATAG
CATAAATCAATATTGGCTATTGGCCATTGCATACGTTGTATCTATATCATAATATGTACATTTATATTGG
CTCATGTCCAATATGACCGCCATGTTGACATTGATTATTGACTAGTTATTAATAGTAATCAATTACGGGG
TCATTAGTTCATAGCCCATATATGGAGTTCCGCGTTACATAACTTACGGTAAATGGCCCGCCTGGCTGAC
CGCCCAACGACCCCCGCCCATTGACGTCAATAATGACGTATGTTCCCATAGTAACGCCAATAGGGACTTT
CCATTGACGTCAATGGGTGGAGTATTTACGGTAAACTGCCCACTTGGCAGTACATCAAGTGTATCATATG
CCAAGTCCGCCCCCTATTGACGTCAATGACGGTAAATGGCCCGCCTGGCATTATGCCCAGTACATGACCT
TACGGGACTTTCCTACTTGGCAGTACATCTACGTATTAGTCATCGCTATTACCATGGTGATGCGGTTTTG
GCAGTACACCAATGGGCGTGGATAGCGGTTTGACTCACGGGGATTTCCAAGTCTCCACCCCATTGACGTC
AATGGGAGTTTGTTTTGGCACCAAAATCAACGGGACTTTCCAAAATGTCGTAATAACCCCGCCCCGTTGA
CGCAAATGGGCGGTAGGCGTGTACGGTGGGAGGTCTATATAAGCAGAGCTCGTTTAGTGAACCGTCAGAT
CCTCACTCTCTTCCGCATCGCTGTCTGCGAGGGCCAGCTGTTGGGCTCGCGGTTGAGGACAAACTCTTCG
CGGTCTTTCCAGTACTCTTGGATCGGAAACCCGTCGGCCTCCGAACGGTACTCCGCCACCGAGGGACCTG
AGCGAGTCCGCATCGACCGGATCGGAAAACCTCTCGAGAAAGGCGTCTAACCAGTCACAGTCGCAAGGTA
GGCTGAGCACCGTGGCGGGCGGCAGCGGGTGGCGGTCGGGGTTGTTTCTGGCGGAGGTGCTGCTGATGAT
GTAATTAAAGTAGGCGGTCTTGAGACGGCGGATGGTCGAGGTGAGGTGTGGCAGGCTTGAGATCCAGCTG
TTGGGGTGAGTACTCCCTCTCAAAAGCGGGCATTACTTCTGCGCTAAGATTGTCAGTTTCCAAAAACGAG
GAGGATTTGATATTCACCTGGCCCGATCTGGCCATACACTTGAGTGACAATGACATCCACTTTGCCTTTC
TCTCCACAGGTGTCCACTCCCAGGTCCAAGTTTAAACTGCGGCCGCCACCATGGGCGACAAGATCTGGCT
GCCCTTCCCTGTGCTGCTGCTGGCTGCTCTGCCTCCAGTGCTGCTGCCAGGCGCCGCTGGCTTTACCCCC
AGCCTGGACAGCGACTTCACCTTCACCCTGCCTGCCGGCCAGAAAGAGTGCTTCTACCAGCCCATGCCCC
TGAAGGCCAGCCTGGAAATCGAGTACCAGGTGCTGGATGGCGCCGGACTGGACATCGATTTCCACCTGGC
CAGCCCCGAGGGCAAGACACTGGTGTTCGAGCAGCGGAAGTCCGATGGCGTGCACACCGTGGAGACAGAG
GTCGGCGACTACATGTTCTGCTTCGACAACACCTTCAGCACCATCAGCGAGAAAGTGATCTTCTTCGAGC
TGATCCTGGACAACATGGGCGAGCAGGCCCAGGAACAGGAAGATTGGAAGAAGTACATCACCGGCACCGA
CATCCTGGACATGAAGCTGGAAGATATCCTGGAAAGCATCAACAGCATCAAGAGCCGGCTGTCCAAGAGC
GGCCACATCCAGACACTGCTGAGAGCCTTCGAGGCTCGGGACCGGAACATCCAGGAAAGCAACTTCGACC
GGGGCGCGCC
Features (pLannotate 1.2.2; 19 found; start..end, strand, type, name):
    713..768     +  polyA_signal   β-globin poly(A) signal: rabbit β-globin polyadenylation signal (Gil and Proudfoot, 1987)
   1282..2963    -  rep_origin     oriP (fragment): Epstein-Barr virus oriP replication origin (Yates et al., 2000)
   3090..3194    +  promoter       AmpR promoter: bla
   3195..4055    +  CDS            AmpR: β-lactamase; bla; confers resistance to ampicillin, carbenicillin, and related antibiotics
   4226..4814    +  rep_origin     ori: high-copy-number ColE1/pMB1/pBR322/pUC origin of replication
   4997..5089    +  CDS            lacI (fragment): lac repressor; lacI; The lac repressor binds to the lac operator to inhibit transcription in E. coli. This inhibition can be relieved by adding lactose or isopropyl-β-D-thiogalactopyranoside (IPTG).
   5102..5123    +  protein_bind   CAP binding site: CAP binding activates transcription in the presence of cAMP. E. coli catabolite activator protein
   5138..5168    +  promoter       lac promoter: promoter for the E. coli lac operon
   5176..5192    +  protein_bind   lac operator: The lac repressor binds to the lac operator to inhibit transcription in E. coli. This inhibition can be relieved by adding lactose or isopropyl-β-D-thiogalactopyranoside (IPTG). lac repressor encoded by lacI
   5262..5278    +  promoter       tet promoter (fragment): E. coli promoter for tetracycline efflux protein gene
   5288..5313    -  CDS            bla(M) (fragment): β-lactamase lacking the signal sequence; bla(M); allows cytosolic expression of β-lactamase
   5487..5866    +  enhancer       CMV enhancer: human cytomegalovirus immediate early enhancer
   5868..6067    +  promoter       CMV promoter: human cytomegalovirus (CMV) immediate early promoter
   6135..6173    +  misc_feature   Ad SA (fragment): adenovirus major late transcript splice acceptor (Friedrich and Soriano, 1991)
   6206..6415    -  CDS            PTP (fragment): TERM_ADE02 - Experimental evidence at protein level: Swiss-Prot protein existence level 1. Protein covalently bound to the viral DNA that acts as a primer for viral genomic replication by DNA strand displacement. Assembles on the viral origin of replication in an initiation complex with viral polymerase, DBP, host NFIA and host POU2F1/OCT1. During initiation, the polymerase covalently couples the first dCTP with Ser- 580 of pTP. The terminal protein stimulates the template activity over 20 fold compared to protein-free templates. Neo-synthesized viral genomes are linked to two preterminal prot
   6446..6535    +  intron         chimeric intron (fragment): chimera between introns from adenovirus and immunoglobulin heavy chain genes
   6554..6600    +  CDS            IgH signal sequence (fragment): signal sequence from the mouse immunoglobulin heavy chain variable region
   6631..7212    +  CDS            TMED5 (fragment): TMED5_HUMAN - Experimental evidence at protein level: Swiss-Prot protein existence level 1. Potential role in vesicular protein trafficking, mainly in the early secretory pathway. Required for the maintenance of the Golgi apparatus; involved in protein exchange between Golgi stacks during assembly. Probably not required for COPI-vesicle-mediated retrograde transport. From Homo sapiens (Human).
   7135..553     +  CDS            Cd4 (fragment) (across the origin): CD4_RAT - Experimental evidence at protein level: Swiss-Prot protein existence level 1. Integral membrane glycoprotein that plays an essential role in the immune response and serves multiple functions in responses against both external and internal offenses. In T-cells, functions primarily as a coreceptor for MHC class II molecule:peptide complex. The antigens presented by class II peptides are derived from extracellular proteins while class I peptides are derived from cytosolic proteins. Interacts simultaneously with the T-cell receptor (TCR) and the MHC class II presented by antigen presenti
