[The description below was written by a language model from this plasmid's Addgene catalogue record and pLannotate feature annotations shown in this document.]
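Description:
TMED5-bio-His is a mammalian expression plasmid built on the pTT3 backbone for producing the ectodomain of human TMED5 (transmembrane emp24 domain-containing protein 5, also known as p24g2 or p28) as a soluble, secreted recombinant protein. It is propagated in E. coli through a high-copy ColE1/pUC-type origin and selected with ampicillin via the β-lactamase gene. The backbone also carries a fragment of the Epstein-Barr virus oriP, which in pTT-type vectors supports episomal maintenance and higher yields in EBNA1-expressing cell lines, although the record does not name a host line. The total size is 7,220 bp, and the feature table matches this full depositor sequence.

Expression is driven by the CMV immediate-early enhancer and promoter. These are followed by adenovirus-derived leader and splice sequences and a chimeric intron fragment, which together promote efficient processing and translation of the transcript. The short adenoviral "PTP" hit on the opposite strand most likely reflects this leader region rather than a real coding element. A fragment annotated as an immunoglobulin heavy chain signal sequence sits just upstream of the insert. The chemically synthesised TMED5 fragment of about 600 bp is cloned between retained NotI and AscI sites, in frame with a backbone-encoded C-terminal cassette. That cassette comprises rat CD4 domains 3 and 4, an enzymatic biotinylation sequence, a linker and a His tag; only the CD4 portion is annotated in the feature table. A rabbit β-globin polyadenylation signal terminates the transcript.

The CD4 tag provides a common epitope for detection and quantification, the biotinylation sequence allows oriented capture on streptavidin surfaces, and the His tag allows affinity purification. The associated publication used such ectodomain proteins in a human platelet receptor protein microarray to screen for extracellular receptor–ligand interactions.
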