Addgene plasmid #53338: TMED5-bio-His
Purpose: Expresses full-length Transmembrane emp24 domain-containing protein 5 precursor ectodomain in mammalian cells. C-terminal rat Cd4d3+4 tag, biotinylation sequence and His tag.
Depositing lab: Gavin Wright. Depositing organization: Wellcome Sanger Institute. Publication: A human platelet receptor protein microarray identifies FcepsilonR1alpha as an activating PEAR1 ligand. Sun Y, Vandenbriele C, Kauskot A, Verhamme P, Hoylaerts MF, Wright GJ. Mol Cell Proteomics. 2015 Feb 23. pii: mcp.M114.046946. 10.1074/mcp.M114.046946 PubMed 25713122.
Backbone
  Vector backbone: pTT3
  Backbone manufacturer: Yves Durocher, NRC
  Backbone size w/o insert (bp): 6618
  Total vector size (bp): 7220
  Modifications to backbone: Rat CD4 d3+4, enzymatic biotinylation sequence, linker and His tag (CD4d3+4-BioLHis).
  Vector type: Mammalian Expression
Growth in bacteria
  Bacterial resistance: Ampicillin, 100 μg/mL
  Growth temperature: 37°C
  Growth strain: Top10
  Copy number: High Copy
Gene/Insert
  Gene/Insert name: TMED5 (alt name: Transmembrane emp24 domain-containing protein 5 precursor)
  Species: H. sapiens (human)
  Insert size (bp): 602
  Entrez Gene: TMED5 (a.k.a. CGI-100, p24g2, p28)
  Promoter: CMV
  Tag / fusion protein: rat CD4 d3+4 (C terminal on backbone); enzymatic biotinylation sequence (C terminal on backbone); His tag (C terminal on backbone)
  Cloning method: Restriction Enzyme; 5′ cloning site NotI (not destroyed); 3′ cloning site AscI (not destroyed)
  Sequencing primers: 5′ CMV-fwd
Resource information
  A portion of this plasmid was derived from a plasmid made by: Insert was chemically synthesised.
Terms and licenses: Academic/Nonprofit Terms; Industry Terms: Not Available to Industry
Depositor comments: Article ref 51
How to cite: TMED5-bio-His was a gift from Gavin Wright (Addgene plasmid # 53338 ; http://n2t.net/addgene:53338 ; RRID:Addgene_53338)
