>Addgene plasmid #53338 | TMED5-bio-His | addgene partial sequence | sequence record 93855 | pMT2-F 5'-TTGCCTTTCTCTCCACAGGT-3'
GCGGCCGCCACCATGGGCGACAAGATCTGGCTGCCCTTCCCTGTGCTGCTGCTGGCTGCTCTGCCTCCAG
TGCTGCTGCCAGGCGCCGCTGGCTTTACCCCCAGCCTGGACAGCGACTTCACCTTCACCCTGCCTGCCGG
CCAGAAAGAGTGCTTCTACCAGCCCATGCCCCTGAAGGCCAGCCTGGAAATCGAGTACCAGGTGCTGGAT
GGCGCCGGACTGGACATCGATTTCCACCTGGCCAGCCCCGAGGGCAAGACACTGGTGTTCGAGCAGCGGA
AGTCCGATGGCGTGCACACCGTGGAGACAGAGGTCGGCGACTACATGTTCTGCTTCGACAACACCTTCAG
CACCATCAGCGAGAAAGTGATCTTCTTCGAGCTGATCCTGGACAACATGGGCGAGCAGGCCCAGGAACAG
GAAGATTGGAAGAAGTACATCACCGGCACCGACATCCTGGACATGAAGCTGGAAGATATCCTGGAAAGCA
TCAACAGCATCAAGAGCCGGCTGTCCAAGAGCGGCCACATCCAGACACTGCTGAGAGCCTTCGAGGCTCG
GGACCGGAACATCCAGGAAAGCAACTTCGACCGGGGCGCGCCGTCGACCTCCATCACGGCCTATAAGAGT
GAGGGGGAGTCAGCGGAGTTCTCCTTCCCACTCAACCTTGGAGAGGAAAGCCTGCAGGGAGAGTTGAGAT
GGAAGGCAGAGAAGGCTCCTTCTTCCCAGTCCTGGATCACCTTCTCCCTAAAGAACCAAAAGGTGTCTGT
GCAGAAGTCTACTAGCAACCCCAAGTTCCAGCTGTCCGAAACGCTCCCACTCACCCTTCAGATACCCCAG
GTCTCCCTTCAGTTTGCTGGTTCTGGCAACCTGACCCTGACTCTGG
