>Addgene plasmid #53338 | TMED5-bio-His | addgene partial sequence | sequence record 93903 | rb_glob_PA_term-R 5'-CCCATATGTCCTTCCGAGTG-3'
ATAAATTTCCTTTATTAGCCAGAGGTCGAGGTCGGGGGATCCTTAATTAATCACGTGTCTAGACTCAATG
GTGGTGATGGTGGTGGGGGCCCAGAGGGGCCAGAGGAGGCAGGTTCCTGTCCCTGTGGTTCCACAGCATC
TTCTGGGCGTCCAGGATGTGGTGCAGGCTGCCGGAATTCAACCCTTTGGATAAAACCTGGATCTTGGAGT
CCATCTTGACCTCTTCACCTTCACTCAGTAGACATTGCCACACCCCTGCTTCAGGGGCCTGCACTTGAAT
CACTTTCTCCTGCCTGGAGACCCTGGCCTCCTGATTCTCCTGCTTCAAGATCAGTCTCATCTTGGGTGAG
GTGGGTCCCATCACCTCACAGGTCAAAGTGTTGCTGTCGGGCTGAGTCACTTTCATCACCACCAGGTTCA
CTTCCTGATACAGTATCCCTCTGTCCAGAGTCAGGGTCAGGTTGCCAGAACCAGCAAACTGAAGGGAGAC
CTGGGGTATCTGAAGGGTGAGTGGGAGCGTTTCGGACAGCTGGAACTTGGGGTTGCTAGTAGACTTCTGC
ACAGACACCTTTTGGTTCTTTAGGGAGAAGGTGATCCAGGACTGGGAAGAAGGAGCCTTCTCTGCCTTCC
ATCTCAACTCTCCCTGCAGGCTTTCCTCTCCAAGGTTGAGTGGGAAGGAGAACTCCGCTGACTCCCCCTC
ACTCTTATAGGCCGTGATGGAGGTCGACGGCGCGCCCCGGTCGAAGTTGCTTTCCTGGATGTTCCGGTCC
CGAGCCTCGAAGGCTCTCAGCAGTGTCTGGATGTGGCCGCTCTTGGACAGCCGGCTCTTGATGCTGTTGA
TGCTTTCCAGGATATCTTCCAGCTTCATGTCCAGGATGTCGGTGCCGGTGATGTACTTCTTCCAATCTTC
CTGTTCCTGG
